Addgene plasmid #124997: pTa-HH7-2
Purpose: To make transgenic mice for HH7-2 TCRa
Depositing lab: Dan Littman. Depositing organization: NYU Grossman School of Medicine. Publication: c-MAF-dependent regulatory T cells mediate immunological tolerance to a gut pathobiont. Xu M, Pokrovskii M, Ding Y, Yi R, Au C, Harrison OJ, Galan C, Belkaid Y, Bonneau R, Littman DR. Nature. 2018 Feb 15;554(7692):373-377. doi: 10.1038/nature25500. Epub 2018 Feb 7. PubMed 29414937.
Backbone
  Vector backbone: pTa
  Vector type: Mouse Targeting
Growth in bacteria
  Bacterial resistance: Ampicillin, 100 μg/mL
  Growth temperature: 37°C
  Growth strain: DH5alpha
  Copy number: Low Copy
Gene/Insert
  Gene/Insert name: HH7-2 TCRa Tg
  Species: M. musculus (mouse)
Terms and licenses: Academic/Nonprofit Terms; Industry Terms: Not Available to Industry
How to cite: pTa-HH7-2 was a gift from Dan Littman (Addgene plasmid # 124997 ; http://n2t.net/addgene:124997 ; RRID:Addgene_124997)
