[The description below was written by a language model from this plasmid's Addgene catalogue record and pLannotate feature annotations shown in this document.]
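Description:
pTa-HH7-2 is a large (about 22.5 kb) mouse transgenesis plasmid built on the pTa backbone and carrying the alpha chain of the HH7-2 T cell receptor, catalogued as a mouse targeting vector whose stated purpose is to generate HH7-2 TCRα transgenic mice. It is maintained in E. coli under ampicillin selection. The feature table shows an AmpR promoter and β-lactamase gene, a ColE1/pMB1-type origin, and an f1 phage origin flanked by M13 gene fragments. Remnants of pBR322 (bom and a short rop fragment), lacZα, lacI, the lac promoter/operator and pUC/pBluescript polylinker pieces are also present. Although the annotated origin is of the high-copy class, the repository lists the plasmid as low copy, which may reflect its size.

The payload lies on the minus strand within a long stretch of mostly unannotated sequence. A mouse TCR alpha variable-region coding segment (matched to TVA1_MOUSE) sits next to a polylinker fragment, consistent with a cloned rearranged variable region. Two separate Tcra fragments several kilobases downstream of it in the direction of transcription correspond to parts of the alpha constant region, and their spacing suggests a genomic, intron-containing arrangement rather than a cDNA. The record does not name the promoter, enhancer or other regulatory elements that drive expression, and much of the genomic sequence is unannotated. The very short hits to a PGK poly(A) signal and to yeast ARG4 and Pichia GAP promoters are probably chance matches rather than functional parts. Nothing in the record describes a TCRβ chain, so a complete transgenic receptor would presumably require a separate beta-chain construct.
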