Features (pLannotate 1.2.2; 21 found; start..end, strand, type, name):
   3831..3848    -  polyA_signal   PGK poly(A) signal (fragment): mouse phosphoglycerate kinase 1 polyadenylation signal
   7929..8036    -  CDS            Tcra (fragment): TCA_MOUSE - Experimental evidence at protein level: Swiss-Prot protein existence level 1. From Mus musculus (Mouse).
  10258..10515   -  CDS            Tcra (fragment): TCA_MOUSE - Experimental evidence at protein level: Swiss-Prot protein existence level 1. From Mus musculus (Mouse).
  12476..12493   -  promoter       ARG4 promoter (fragment): S. cerevisiae ARG4
  14228..14251   +  misc_feature   MCS (fragment): pBluescript multiple cloning site
  14306..14698   -  CDS            TVA1_MOUSE: Experimental evidence at protein level: Swiss-Prot protein existence level 1. From Mus musculus (Mouse).
  16630..16647   -  promoter       GAP promoter (fragment): promoter for Pichia pastoris glyceraldehyde-3-phosphate dehydrogenase
  16953..16991   +  misc_feature   MCS (fragment): pUC18/19 multiple cloning site
  16994..17148   +  CDS            lacZα (fragment): LacZα fragment of β-galactosidase; lacZ fragment
  17159..17464   +  CDS            M13 gene IV (fragment) (sequence partly withheld): pIV; IV; phage assembly
  17452..17880   +  rep_origin     f1 ori (sequence partly withheld): f1 bacteriophage origin of replication; arrow indicates direction of (+) strand synthesis
  17970..18373   +  CDS            M13 gene II (fragment) (sequence partly withheld): pII; II; replication
  18381..18480   -  misc_feature   bom (fragment): basis of mobility region from pBR322
  18582..18617   -  CDS            rop (fragment): Rop protein, which maintains plasmids at low copy number; rop
  18712..18816   +  promoter       AmpR promoter: bla
  18817..19677   +  CDS            AmpR: β-lactamase; bla; confers resistance to ampicillin, carbenicillin, and related antibiotics
  19848..20436   +  rep_origin     ori: high-copy-number ColE1/pMB1/pBR322/pUC origin of replication
  20619..20711   +  CDS            lacI (fragment): lac repressor; lacI; The lac repressor binds to the lac operator to inhibit transcription in E. coli. This inhibition can be relieved by adding lactose or isopropyl-β-D-thiogalactopyranoside (IPTG).
  20724..20745   +  protein_bind   CAP binding site: CAP binding activates transcription in the presence of cAMP. E. coli catabolite activator protein
  20760..20790   +  promoter       lac promoter: promoter for the E. coli lac operon
  20794..20816   +  protein_bind   lac operator (fragment): The lac repressor binds to the lac operator to inhibit transcription in E. coli. This inhibition can be relieved by adding lactose or isopropyl-β-D-thiogalactopyranoside (IPTG). lac repressor encoded by lacI
>Addgene plasmid #124997 | pTa-HH7-2 | addgene full sequence | sequence record 246830 | Addgene NGS Result
CGCAGAGGTAGAGAACTGACTATTGAAGTTCTCTGACCGTCGCAGGGCACCGCGCCACACCATCCCCGCC
ATGAGACTGAGCCTACAGTTTATGCATCTATTATGCTATGTATTCCCTCAGCAGGGGAGCCTTGTCCACC
CATGCTCCCTGGAGTGGACAGGGCTCGGGTTTGCCATTCTAATTCAGTCCTAAAGAGGAACCAAGTAAGT
GCACACAATCACAGCTGAGTCACTGAAGCAGAATGTCAGAAACTGGTCTGGTTAGGGGCCCTGCCTAGCT
GATGGCTGCACCTAGCACTAGGACTTCGTGTTCGCTCTGTTTGGTGGGAAACCAAGGCATTTGGACTAGT
CCACCGTGTTTTTTTGTTTGTTTGTTTGTTTTTTGTTTTTGTTTTTTTGTTTTTCGAGACAGGGTTTCTC
TGTGTAGCCCTGGCTGTCCTGGAACTCACTCAGGAGACCAGGCTGGCCTCGAACTCAGAAATCCACCTGC
CTCTGTCTCCTAAGTGCTGGGATTAAAGGCATGCGCCACCACTGCCCGGCCCACCGTGGTCTTATATAAG
CCAGTTCGTATGTTTCCTAAGTTGTCAAAGGGGCAGAGAAATGCGCTGCCTTGGTTCAGGTTTGTAGGAT
CGAAGGAGGTAATGTTTGCTTTGATGTTGAGCAAGCACACACTATCGTGACTCGGGATTCTAGACGAGGA
TGTTGCCCGCTCATGTGATATCATTGGAATAACTCAGCCAGGGTCAGCAAGGAGAAGGAAGGATGCCCTA
GAGTCGATAAAAATCATGTCTTGCGCCAGGCATGGTGGCGCATGCCTTTAATCCCAGCACTTGGGAGGCA
GAGGCAGGTGGATTTCTGAGTTCAAGGCCAGTCTGGTCTACAGAGTGAGTTCCAGGACAGCCAGGGCTAC
ACAGAGAAACCCTGTCTCGAAAAGCCAAAAAAAAAAAAAAAAAAAAATCGCGTCTTGCAGTTTTGTTGAC
CACAGTCTTTTAGGTTTACCTTGGGTATTTCCTGCCCAGACTGACCATGAAACAGACCAGTTGCTCCCAC
AACCTAAACCATGTTATTTGATCCACTTCACTCTCAAGTTCTGCCAGTCCCATCTTACGTCTGTCTGTGC
TTCTTCCATCTGGTGTTTTCTTTTTTTTTCCTTGGTTGATAAATTTAATGTGGATGTTTCAGAGAATGGA
AGGAACTGGATGGTTTCAAAGTGGATTTCAGGAGGGCTTCAAAACTGGAATCCTGTGGCCTCTCTTTTTG
TTTTTGTTTATTTCTGTTTATTTGTTTATTTTGGAGACAGGGTTTTTCTGTGTAGCCCTGGCTGTTCTGG
AACTCACTCTGTAGACTAGGCTGGCCTTGAACTCAGAAATCAGACTGCCTCTGCCTCCCAAGTACTGGGA
TTAAAGGCGTGCGCCACCACTGCCCAGCCCTGTGGACTCTGGAAGGGTGGTATGCTCACATTTCCAGGAC
AAACACACCCTAGGATATTGTAGGACACACTGGCTGGAGGAGGAATGCTTCTCAGAAAACCTGCCTTGAG
GGGAGGTGCCTGGAGAGATTGTATCCTGCTACTACTGGCTCAAGGAATCCTACAATCAGGGAAGCCCCTG
GGGTGCCAGAGAGGAGGGAAAAAAATGTGTCTCCTCACAGGTGATACAGTGAGAAGCATCAGGGGGGCCA
TGGGATACCGTGGGGTCCTGTGGTCCTGAAAAAACTGTGACCTTGCAAAAGCTGGAAGTCATGGAAGGAG
TAACAGATGCGCGTGATAGAAGCTACTGGGGCCACAGTCACGGGCGAGGTGGGGGACCGCTGCTGAGCGG
GGGACCTGGCGGGCCCCAAGCCTATGTGAGCGCCGGCATCCTCACGCAGCAGGCTGCTTTTATCGCAGCA
TGGGGGTGCATGGGTGCATCCGAGCAAGCGCGCAGGATTATGGTCCATCCTTTCGCTCGTGCTGCCATCC
CACTGCTTTGTGTCTGCCTGGGGATTTCGGTTCGCGAAGCATTAGCATACCATTATCTCCTCAGACAACA
GGGAGAGAAGGTGGGCATGCATTCCGGTCTCCGTGTGAATAATGGAAAATGGAGAGAGACAGGGGAAAGT
TAAATGTGCCACGAAGGACACTGAAGCTTACAGACCCTGCTTTGCCTGACCCCTGCCTGCCTGAGGACTG
CCAGGAAGATATTAACAGAGGCCATAAAATTACAGCCATTACGTCTGTCTCCCATGCTCACACAGTGCCC
GGACTGTCTGTGCCTTGACTTTAGGCAATCTTGAGTTTAATTTACACACACTGAGGTGCAGCAAACCCAG
GCTTTCCAGCTGGATGCATTTTGACAGGCATCTACCCCGATGTGCCCATCATCCAGGTTCAGATCAACCG
CCCCGAATTCCAAACCCTTGTTCTCCTTTCCCATCAGTCCTTTCTCCCTAGAGACACCTAGCATGTGAGT
ACCTGTTATGGGCGACCCCTTTGGCCATTTCTTAAACTTTAGTTGTATGGAGTCAGAGTCCCTGAAACCT
GACACAGTGTCTGCCCTTTAACAGGTATCCCGCTGGAAGAAGGCCTTCGTTTCTAAACTACCTGAGAGAA
TGTTGGTACAAAGAGGAGAACTGAGGCTGCGGGTTTACAGGCTACAGAGTGAAGTCATGGATCCTGGGCC
TGCCGGGCCCCATATTCCATCTCCTGGCTTCCAACAGGGTAGTTTCTTTCTGGGTTTCTCTTGTAGCTGG
GTCTCCTAAACCTGGGCAGGCAGTGCCCCCTGCTGCCTGAAGGCCTGACCCTAGACTCTTTGCAGGCAGA
GAGGATCACACAAGTCTGGAGTCCAGTGACTGGCACAGGGCAGGACCCTGTGAAACAGAAGCCACTTGTC
ATTTTATTTTCCTTTGGAAAGAGTTTTTCCGTAGGATGCAGGGATTTTCTTTATCCCGAATAAACACGCC
GAGGGAGAAAGCCTTTTGGTGGAGTACTGCTGCCCCCGTGTGGCTACCTTAAGACACTACAACAGAGTGG
GACTCCCAAGACGAAAGTTTTTCAGGTTTCAGGTTCTGCGACTTCCTAGGACCCTGAGAGACAGATGTCC
ACTAGGGTTATCTCTTGACACTTAAATTTCCTCCTGGAGTGGAAATGAGAGCGAATGGGGCTTCTTGTGG
AAGGTATCTGTTGGGGAACGAGCTTTAGCTGTGTGTGTAGGCAGCTGCCTCTTTCACAACCTGTCCAGCA
CAAGCTGGACTGGACATAGACTTTCTCCCTTGAACTAAGTATATAGACTTGTCTAATTTGAGGGCAATAG
AGGTCAGGGGAGGGGGACTTCTTGGGAGTGGAGCCGCAGTGCCTCCCCAGCCGGCTGCTGTGAATGGGTG
TTACCACCAAGACCTGCAAGCCCCACCCAATGTGCTCTCCGTGGCCTTCTTTTCTGCACCTGTGGTTGGG
CTGCGGTGTAACGGCCCAGCCTACCTCTTCTGGGCACGTGGCCCGGAGAGATCTTATCTCTAACTCTGTA
TTTTTAACTCCTCTTTCCAGAGGATGTGGCTTCTGCGGGAGAGCTTCAAAGGGGGACCTGTTTGCCCATG
TCAGCAACCTGACGTCATGGAAGTGGGAGGCTGTTCAGACCCAAACACCTGGAGGGAAGTGGGAAACTTT
TTCCATTTCCTGTTCTACTTCTGGCTATTGATTCACTATCTGACCAGCTTACCCATTTCAGGGTGCAGCT
GTCTGTGTGATTCTTGGAGGAAATCCTATGCCTTGTGTGTCTGTATGAAAGGAGACAGCTGTGTTACCCA
TGTGGCTTTTACCCAAAGCAGGGCTGGCGATCCTTCAGACTGCCCCCCACCCCACCCCACCCCCACCCGT
AGCCAGTACATGCAAGAGTTACAGTATTTGACAGGTCTCTCACACTCACCTCTGGGAAATATCCCTCGGG
GACCCAGACTTCAATCTTGTCCAGGGCGGGGTGGGCTGGATATAGACTTCCTGCTTTGTAAACCGGAAGC
CCTTCTTCCCACATGTTGCTCGAGGAACTAGGTTTCAGTGGGTTTGTGTGGGTCACTGGGGAAACTGAAA
TGGACATTAAGTGACCTTTGGCCCTGGATGCTGGTTCTCATGTAGGACCAGAGTCTTTAGACTTTTAGAA
GCCAGTGTTTCCTGGTAACTGTCCTGCAGGATTCAGTCAACAGTCATGAGGCTAATGTGAGTCTGAACTC
TTCAAGGGCGCACCACTCAAGCTCTGATTATTCTAATAGTTTTTGCCAAGCTACTCTATTCCTTGCAAAA
CCGAGACAGTGGCTCACCTGGCCTCTGTTAACGCCACCACATTCCCTCTCCAGCTCAGGTCCCTCCCAGT
GACTGTGTTGACCGTCATGGGGTCATCTGTTGGTATCTGTTGGGTGCAAGGTACTGCACTAGGTATGGAG
GAGCTACTGGTGAGCAAGGTATTCCTCCTATCCGAAGGGTCATCTATAGTCCCTTGCCAACATGTCACTT
GGTAATAAAACAATATTAGATTTGATATAGACATGAGCTTTGGGAGTTGGATTTTATGGTATACCCCAAA
CAAAAATGAGACAAAACTAAACCCTTGAAGCCTCAGGGGGCGGCCTGAGTGGTCAGAGCACACACCTGTC
CAGCCTGCCTGTTTCTGGACTGAACTGTGACTCCAGCTGCACTGGACAACGTTGCAGAACACTTTCCACA
GTTCTAGCCTTGGAACGTGAAGGGTCCATTTTTTTTTCTGCCTTCAGAGCTGGCCTGCAGAAAGCCCTTG
AGGGAGTAAGGGCATTTATCTAGACTCTAGAGATACCCATTTTACAGCTGGCCCTGGCAAGGAGTTTGCT
GGGGTATGGGTGCCTTCTCTTTGGGAGTTGGTCCAGACTGGTCTGGGAGCAGTGGCAGCCTTGTGACCAT
TGTCATGTCTTCAGGTTTCCTCAGTAGCCTCTTCCAGACTAAGCAGTGAGAGATCCAGAGTCCGACGTGG
AAGAGTCTCTGCCTGTTCCCCACACTTGTTCAGCTCCTGTGGAGATTTAGCCTCAGCTGTGGGAGAAAGT
TCTTGTTCTGATTGGATGGCGATGAAGTTGACTTTGATCTATCAGTGGCCTCCTGTCTGCCTTGTCCAGG
CCTCGCTTGAGTTGGGGCTGGAAGCTATCTATATTCACTTCACCGCTGTGGGAGGCCCTTCAAATCCCTC
CCACGTCACCTCACTCTGGTCCTCAGGTGACGTTAGGGTTCTTGTGACCTCTGGATGTTGCTCTCTGGGG
ACACTGGGCTAGCATGGTTCAACCGAGGCTGGGCCTCTTTCACGTTTAGTGAGGAGGTCTGTCTTTGATT
CCTATACTACCTTCTAGGCTTCTTACTCTGTCCCATTCCCACAAGGTCCCCCTTCAGCCTCTGCATTATG
GCAGCCAGTTTTTAGGAGCCCGGCATCTCCTCAGCCACCCACGCTTTCTTTGCCTGGATTTTTTTTTTTT
TTTTAATAGAACAAAGTGAATTACCACTTTAGGAGCAAGGAAAAAAAAAAGACAAACTAATTTGCCCTAA
GTTCTTAATGGTTGATAAAGGCTTGCTGCACTAACCTTCCCATGGGCACTTTCATCTAATACAGGGAAGA
GAATGGTTTAATTAAAAGAAATCCCCAGTGGTAGTCTTTGGCATCGTGTCAGACACTCGAGGAGGGGCGT
GGGATTGAGGCTCTTCGCCCCTCCTCCCCTGTGTGTGAGGGTGGCCCTGTCATGGTGGTGTTTCCTGAGG
CCGTCCCCGTCACTGGTCTCAGAAGGCTTCATTGTGGGCTAGAGATGAGGCAGTTTAGAAATGACGGGGT
TCTGCGGTCACTCTAATCAGGGGTGGCCGGGAGAGGGAACATGGGTTTTTGCTGTAGTCTCCAGTCGAAA
CTGACATTTCATGGCTGGTGACCCTGAAGCTCACAGGAGGGAGGGACATGCCCTCGATCACACTCGAAAG
CTGGTCAGCCCCATCTCTATGAGAAGAAGCAGGCCTGGGAGTCACAGCTGGGAGGATTAGCATATTTCTG
GCTAGTGTGGTCATAGACACACAGTTGAACCAGGGAAAAGCTGGGTGGTGGCAGTGGGTGGGGGTGGGGG
AGTCCTGGGAACTAGTAAGTACTCCCGTTTGGTGTGAGCAGTTGGTCTCTGAAGTGTGTTTCCATCAGAA
TCCCTGCCTGCCCTTGGGGAAAGGAGACTGATAGGAGAGGCTCCCTCTTTGCTGTGGGCTGTGAAGGCAG
AGACTCTCATGGCTAGGAAGAGCTGAGAATGCCTGCTGTCCTTGGCCAAGTCCCAGACAGTAGATTTGTA
AGGCAGAACACAGGTTCAGTAGCAAGGCAGTCTGATGGGAGAGCAAGGGTGTCCCTGGAGGGCAGGAGCC
AGTGGGTGAGAACCTGGAGGACATTCCTCATCCTTGACTGGTAAACTTCAGCTACAGGTCAGAGCCTGCC
CATCAGCCCCCTGCGGTCAGCCTCTTAATGGGTGCGGCATGAGCGGGGACTCACCCCTGTAAAAGGAGCT
TCCTGGCCCTTGGTACAGCTTGCTTAGTGGAATCCGCCCCCACACCCCCCAAGACAGGGTTTCTCTGTGT
AGCCCTGGCTGACCTGGAACTCACTCTGTAGACCAGGCTGGCCTGGAACTCAGAAATCCGCCTGCCTCTG
CCTTCCAAGTGCTGGGATTAAAGGAGTGCGCCATCACGCCTGGCCGCTTAGTGGAATTTTTAAGAGGTCA
TTCCAAGAGGTTGAATGGAGAGGGTTTGTTGAGGTAACTGGGCAAGTGTGATAGGCACATACTTCGGTTT
CTCTCTGCATGTAAATGCCCCCACCAAGACCCAGTCAAATAGGATCACAGTTTTGGTTTTTCTGAATCAC
CTTTAATGATGTCATGGGCAGCAGAATAATATACAATGTGGCTCAATACACACAGTAGCAGGAGGGTCTA
GACAATGAGATAATTTCTACACCTTGATGAAAGAGTAATATGCATTTCTTTATGGATGCTTAAAAAAGTA
AACCCGCCAAAAAAAAAAAAACCCATATTTTTTACAACATTCTCCAAGAGATTTTATAGGGGAGTCTGCC
ATGGGGGAGGGGTCTTCAGATCCAGGAGAAGCCCCGCCCCTGCCGTTTTTTTTTTTTGTGAATGGTCAGC
AGCAGTGAGGGAGCTGAGTGGGTGCGGCAGCAGCGCTTAGCTCTCTAGCAACCTTCCTCACAAATCTGGG
AGATCCAGGTGGGATTGTGAATCAGGGCCAACCAGACCCCAGACAGCCGGCTCCTTTTGGCTTGAAGAGG
GAGCGGAGGGGTGAGGAGGACGGAACTTGGGAGTCAGGCTCTGTCAGTCTTGCAGACCTGGAGTGAGGAA
GTGCAGAGGTCAGGCTTGGCATGGAGGACTAGGACCCCCAGGGGTGTGATGAGGATGAATTTCTTAGGGG
CTGTGCAAGGTGACCATGGAAGCATGATGACTCTAGCCAGGTAGAGGGCTAATGAGTATAGCATCATTGA
ATATCAAGCAGAGAGAGCTTGCTAGGGAGAAGGCACACAGGAAGGGAGTGTACACTCCAGAAGGCAGGGC
CAGAGACACGTGGTACGTGTGCATCAGGGTCCGGAGTTTTCTCCTCCTCTGTTCTTTGGCTGTGTGAGCC
TTGATGTGACTTGGCCTCACTTCCATCATTTCTAAATGAGCATGACCTGAGTATCTTAGGAGAGTCACTG
CTGGACCAAGGTCGCTGAAAGGATTGTGTTCTGCAGCCCAGGTGTTTCAGGGCACTGTTGCAACAGTGTT
ACAACTTGTAATGGGTAGGGGGTAGAAAAGTTCTGTGGGTCCAGTCTTAGGATTTAAAAGCAAATTTTAA
ATCCCAGGGCGATTTGCGCTCAGGGTTGGGTCTTGCCCTGAATCCACACCTCTAAGCCTTCTCCAGGCTT
TCATGCCTTCTTACCTCAACTGGACCACAGCCTCAGCGTCATGAGCAGGTTAAATCCCGCTACTTTCAGC
AGGAGGATTCGGAGTCCCATAACTGACAGGTTTTGAAAGTTTAGGTTCATATCTGTAAAGCCAAGAGGTG
GTAGCCATTAACGGTATGTGCATGAGAGGGCAGTACAGCAACTCACGACACTGTGGACTTTCCCAAGAGC
TGGTTAGGCATGCTTGGGTGTGGGTAACTTCAACTCCCAGGTTGCTTCTTTGAGCTTCTGCACACACCCC
AAGGCAAAGGTATTTGTATATCCCTCCAGGGTAAGAGCATTGTGTTTTAAGACAAAAACCACCAAAAGGA
CTTAGTCCATATAATATTCTGAGGCCCTGTACGGATGGGGGTGGGGGTATGGGTGTGGGTCGGGGGGGGG
GGTAGATGTTCAGAACTTGTCATAATGGTCTAGACCTGGGCCTCTCAGTGAAACCACAGATGTGATGACT
CAGTAACTAGTCACGTGGAATCGAGGTGGCATTGAGACAAGACCTTTGCCTGAGGCTATGTGAGTTCTAT
TTCCTTTCTAGAAAGGAATTCCCCTGAGATACAGAGAGGGCCAGTGTCCATAGAGTGACAAGGTTAGTTC
AAGGCTGCTCTGAAGGGACTCACAAGTTCCACAGTAGCATATGAAGTGGTTTTCTTTGGCTATTCTCACA
GAGGAGCCAATACAAGAGACACCAAGGCCCGAGAGTGACTCACTGGCCTTGTGAAACTGGAGGCACCGCT
TGTTAAGTACTTAGAATGGAAAATGACGTTAACCGTGCTGGGGATTCAAGACAGACCCTGCGAAGCTTGG
GGCAGGACTGGAAATGCTGTTCCCACCCCCAGATCCACCCCCTCCCCTCCCCTGTGCACTAAAGGTCATT
ACTGGCCCCTCCCCACCCCCCAGCATCACTCAGTGTTGGTCAGACCCTTCTCTTACCTGTTTCAAAGCTT
TTCTCGGTCAACGTGGCATCACAGGGAACGTCTAAGAGGGAAAACAAAGACATTTCCTTAGATTCTGAAG
CGTGTTAACTGTCCCACCACAGGTTGTTGGTCAGGAAAATATATCACAGCTTTTCTGTGATCCTTTGGGA
GAGAGCTGGGGGCCATATTGCCTAAGGGTATCTGCTGGAGCAAAGGCCCAACACCCTGGCTTATGGGCAC
TCTTTTATTCTTTCAACAACTATGGGCTGTGCAAAGTACGTGCTGTATGACATGGGCCAAAAAGTCAAGA
TAGTCCCTGAACCTGGAGGTTTCAGTCTAGAGTCCCGTAAAGACAGCAAGACATATTCACAGTGACCAGG
GCCATGTATTTTCATGTACACCTCCCCCCAATAGTGTTGATACACAAATTTGCTCCTTTATTATCTCTTA
CTTAGTATAAGGTCCCATCGACCGAGATGCTCTGCCACTTCCCTTGATGCCCATTGACCGATCTCTGTGT
GGTTCTATCTGTGAAACCTAAGTGCTGTTGGCTGCTGGAGTCCTGCCATCACCTGGTGGGGCTTCCTTCA
ACTTTCTATGTTCTCTGTCTTCTGCTGGATCTACAGTCTGCCTTCTACACACCACTCAATCTTATGTTTA
TTTAGTTGTTTTGGGAGACAGGGTCTCGGGTAGTCCAGGCTGGCCTTGAACTTTCTGTGTAGGTGATGAT
GACTTTGAACGTCTGCTTCTCTTGCCTCTACCTGTGATCTGACCCCCCTGTCTATGGCTTACAATCCATT
TCCTGCAGCTTCTCCTTATTCTCCGGATTCTCCTTTCTTGGCTTCTGACAGGCTCCTCTCTGGCCCCAGG
CAGGGCTGGTCCCTTCTTATCTATTAACTTGTAGTGTGATAGCATTTTCTCTGAGCCTTTCTCTAAGCTG
TTCTTGCCTTAACTCTGAGTTATTGCATATATTAATTGCAGCCTGGTGTCATTTACATGTCCCTCTGCTG
ACGGATGGTCCTCCTGGATTAGAGTGGCGTCCCCTCCTCCTCATCTGACTTCTGTACTCACACTACTTGG
CAGACATAGAAATCAGGGCAGGCGGCTGGGGGTGGGTGGGTGTGGGATGGGCAGGAAGGGAATGGAAACT
GTGCCTGGGAGAACAGAGAAGGCACTTGGCTCAAGAGAAGACAGGAAGGTGAGCCTCAGAATTGTGAGAC
CAACGCTGGGCCAATGTCCTCTGTCATGTTCTCTTGTCTGCTTTGGTGACCCGTTAGGACTCCTTAGTGA
CACAGGATGTGGATTTTGCTGCCTAATGATGAGGGTGAGATGACCCAAAGCAGCTTTTGGAAACCATAGA
TTTGAGCCAGGAGGAGACTTCTGGGGCACCACTCACCTGAACTGGGGTAGGTGGCGTTGGTCTCTTTGAA
GATATCTTGGCAGGTGAAGCTTGTCTGGTTGCTCCAGGCAATGGCCCCATTGCTCTTGGAATCCATAGCT
TTCATGTCCAGCACAGTTTTGTCAGTGATGAACGTTCCAGATTCCATGGTTTTCGGCACATTGATTTGGG
AGTCAAAGTCGGTGAACAGGCAGAGGGTGCTGTCCTGAGACCGAGGATCTTTTAACTGGTACACAGCAGG
TTCTGGGTTCTGGATGTCTGTGGGCCAAGAGGACTGATGTTAGAAGATTTTTTGGGGGTCCTAACTTAGG
TCAGAACTCAGATGCCAGTGACAGGCAAGAGCGGAACTCTCTGGACTAGCCAGTCTTGTTCACAGACTTC
ACATTGGAAATGACAGCCTAGGATCTAGCTGCCCATGATGGACACAGGCTTAGGGACAGGCACAAGTCAT
GAGTGCCAGCCAAGATCTCTAGCTTTCAGTAGTCCCTCTCCACGGGGTCCTTTCTGGTATCTGGGAAAAC
CAGAAAGGAAGGTGGAACCACTAAACCATCTTGTCATTTTTCTACTTAACAGGATCTTCAGAACCCCAGT
GGGTCCAGTCAAACAATTTTGTTTTGGCAGGACAAAAACAAGCTCAGAAAACAGAGACTTAGATGTCTTC
TCTAGAGTACTCTCCCCCAGGTAGGCTGGACGTTGGTGAGAAACGAAGGCGTGTGATATTTTAACATTAA
GTTGGAAAATCTCTCACACTACCGGGCCATTTTTCTTCTCTCTTGATAAATGTTTTGAATAGCACTCACA
CCAGAGCCCTGTCTCTACAATTTACTCCGGTCAGCCTGGATTAAATCAACAGGCAGCTGAAGTCGCAGAA
TTTTCACCTGTAAGAGGGACACCAGGCTGTTCTGAGAAATGACTATTTCTTCAAATAAAAATAACCGAGT
AAACCACACACCGGGCACTGAACAAACGTGCCCGGCTTTCACCATGAAAACATACCACTTAGCAAACCAA
TCACACTGTCTCTTTATTCCAGGAAAGCGGGTGCTACCTGAAGACAATTCTTTCCTTTCTCCAAGGGATT
TTGTTTTTAATGTGACTCTCTCAGACTATTTCCCCATGCCCTCCCCGGTCTGAGGAGGCTGGCTGGAGAG
ATTAACACAGCGGACCACCTAGAGAGTTTCCAGCAGGGCTGTGATCCAAAGCTCCTTCCCCTGTGGGTCT
CCCACAGTTCTTAACTGATCACAGGAGCCAACCAGGGTGGCCTTGGCAATGCTGACTCCCAGCTGGATCC
TAAACCAAAGGAATCAGGCCCTGGTGCCATTGCTCAAGGATGCTGAGTTAAGACAAGAGCTGTAGCAAGC
AAGGTACTGCCTCGGAGCAGCAGAGCTGGGGGGGGGGGGTGCCGTGGTGGGACATGGAGTTCTGGCCCCT
TTCAGGCAAATATTTAAGGTCTCACCACAGAGACGTCCTGGTGTTTAGTCCCCTTCATGTCCAGCCCCAT
AGATATCTACTGCAACCCCACCTTTACCTCCTGAAAATGAGAAACAAATCCCCTTTAACTAGAGGTCTTC
AGGGTTCCTGTCTCTCAGAGCCCTGCAGCGAGAGACATTCTATTTCTACCTGGTCAGAAAAACACATTTT
TACCACTGATGGCATCCGAGGTCACTTTAGCAAGACTGGATCAATTTCTCAGCTACAGGTTCAGCCGCTC
TGATTCCTAACTTGCCATCATAATTCAAAACATACAGAGGCGGCGCGTGTCTGAGTGTATAAGCGAGGTA
GGTCCCCAGGGGCATTGCAGTGATGGAGAGAGTCCCTCACCACTAAATCTGTGCTCTGTTGTTAAGTACC
GGAAACCTCGGAATGAGAGTTAGTGACACAGATGTGGGTCCTACTCAGGCTTGGGTAGCGTCAGGAAAAC
AGCAGGCAGGCTTGTCAGGAAAGATGGAGCAGTTATCTGCACACCAGTCCTAATGCTTCCTTACAGTAAC
ACCCCCTGATTGTCTTCCAAGGAGGCTGGGATGAACTCACCTAGGAGTGTGATGAAGACGAAGGGGGCGG
GGGGGGGGGAATTCCTGACACCCCTCACCTCACATCTAGTCTTGCTTACTAAACTGGATTCTCAGTTTTC
TTGTGGCTGGCCCTGGTCCCAATCTCTGTATTCCCTGGGACGTTCTAGTATTTTAGTATTTCTTATTCCC
ACTGTCTAAGAAGGTTCCTTTTTTTTTTTTTTCCTTGTTCTCTTAGTCTCTTTTTACTATCAGATCTGCC
TACACAAGCCAAAAGGCCTGTGTCTTGTTTATCCCAAGATCAAATCTTCCTTCTTGTTGCCCCTTGGTTG
GAATCCTGCCTCCCTCCTCTCTCTGACTTACACAGATCTTATCAACCTGTCAAGGCTCAACAAATCTTTT
CTAGTACAGAAAGCAGCCTCAGTCTAGGGCACCTTCTCCAGGACCCTGACCTTCTGAGGCTGTTTATCTA
CACCAGCAGTTGCCACCCCTTAAATAGTTTGTAGGTTGTTAAATGTACAGTAGTTCTGAACATTTGTCTA
GTTTCTATGCTGTGTGCGGACAGGTCAGACATCTATCTGTCTTGGGCTTTTTTATTCTCAGCCTAACATT
ACCTAGAGTGATAGCTACTTAGAGGCATTTAAAAGTGTCCATTGAATGATTAAAGTCATCTTTTAATGAG
TTTGACCTAGAGAAAACACAGATATTTAAGATTGATAGTGATGCCTCCCCCCTTCACAGACCTCCGTAAA
ACAATTAGCAGGATACCCCAGTTAGCCTCACCCTGCCATGGGAACAGCGGACATCTCTCTCCAGAGAGAG
GGTTAATGACCGTGCCCTACCGGGTTGCAAATGGTGCCACTTGGGGTAACTCACCAGATATTACCGTCAC
TTGGGTCCCTTCCCCGAATGTTAATTTACCACTTAGTCCTCCAGTATTCACACTGCAGGTGACACCTTTA
CAGAAGCCTAGGCGACCTACCTACTCCTTAGATAGAAAGAAAGTCTCTCAGGGTGGAGAATCCCAGGCCT
GAAACTGAGCCCCTTTGCTGTCTTGCATTGGAATTCTGTCTCTGCTGTAGACAGTCCTTTCCCCTGCCTT
GTTCTACTGGGAGGCTCCACATTGAAGTAAGCGAAGTGATTTCCACAAATTCAGGAGAATTTATGAGATC
AAAACTTCCTGCTCAGAGCAGCAGTTTCTCGGATACTCTAATCGAAGGATCTAGATTATCAACCGCGTTA
TGATTGCCAAGGGTCCAGAGCAAGGACAATGTTTCTTCAGGACTTAGTGCTGGGTGGGATGGGTTCTTTC
TAGAAACATTTGCAATCCTACAGAAGAAGATACCAGAACTCCAGCCAGTGTATCTTGGACAGAGAGGCAG
AGGAAGTTCTTGTAAATCCTATCCTTGACTCATTCTACGTATATGGTGGATTTCTGAGTTTGGTTTCGGC
TCCAAAGATTAGTTTAGAGCTGTAGCTGAATTCCCAGTCCAGTCCAGTCCAGTCCAGTCCAGTCCAGGTC
TTTCTGACACCAGTCAGAGCCCACTGGGGTCTCAGGATATTTCCCTAAACTGTCCTGGAGTTCTTGGTCC
CTTACAACTTCTATTTACCAAGGAAGCTGTTGTTTCGCTCTCTTGACAACAGTATAAACCTCGTGTGGCA
AGGCCATGATCAGATCATAGTACCGAGGATGCATTACACTCTCCCAATGGAGGAGTTTTGTTTGTTGTTG
TTGTGTGCAGGCAACGTCTCACATGATACCAGATGATGTGGGGAGATCACTTTGTTGTTGAAAGTGGAAA
CACTGTTAAATATAGCCGGTGAATTAAACGCTATTAAATAGAGCCAGAATTCAGCACAGGCCTATCCTCC
TTCTCCTCCTCCTCCTCCTCCTCCTCCTCCTCCATCTCCCTCCCTCCCTATCTATCTTCACAAAACAGAG
TACACTGGCCAGTCACGGAGCTCCACCGCGGTGGCGGCCGCAACTCAGTGGGAGAGAATTTCAGAACATC
AGAAAATGGAACATCACTTACTAGGGAGAACATGAAGATGTGTCCCTTTTCCAAAGATGACTTTGTAAGC
ATTTGTGGAAGAGCTCACAGCACAGAAGTACACAGCCGAGTCGCTCCAGTGCACAGAGGCTTTCCGAAGG
TGGAAGGAAGAGTCGCTCTTGCTGAACTCAGCCTCGAAGCCGTTCACTCCTTGAACCACTGGGTTTCCCG
AATAGTACTTGAGGAGAAACTGGAGGCCATGGCCATGGTGCTGGATGTACCAGGAGAGGTAAATGGATCC
ACCATAGGAATAGTTGCATCTCAGCTCCACCGAGTCTCCTTCGAAGACAGTGACATGGGCATCAGACTGG
GAAACTGTCTGTGTTTGGACATCCAGGAAGAAATGTATCCCGAGGAACGAGATGAGAACCAGGAGCATGG
TGGCAGTGAGAAGCCCGGGAGATGTATTCAGGAAAATCTCCCTGTGGACAAGGCCTGGAGACTATTAACT
GAGAGATGCTCCTCCCTTGGCAATGACTGCTCTGTCGTCCTTTCTACTTACAACTGCACTTCTGAGAGCT
GCAAGGTATAAAGGCTAGCTGAAGTGACAGGATTTTTTTTTTTCTTTCTTGCCCTTATAGACATTCAGTC
TATGCAACAGTGCCCCCTTGTGGTCAAAGGTGGAAAAATTAGGCCTTCTTTGGTGTTAGGTTCATTGAAG
CAATAAAATCTGGTGAAAGTGAATCTTAAGCAGATGATCTAATTTTATGAGTTAAGTAGTACTATTTAAT
CTTATGAGCTAGAAAATGCTACCGTCCTCGTTTTATAAACTAGAAAGCTTAAGAATGGAAGAAAGTGTGT
GTCACAGCAAGTGACAAGCCTGGAGTTTCTCTCATTACTATGGCCAGGAAGGCCCATCAGTAATGACTAA
TGACTATGCACATTTATCACAACAGCCTTTTACAGTGTTAGCTGTCATATATAATGAACAGGAAATCAAA
ACTTTATAGAGCTAACTAGGTTTCATAAGGTCACAGACCACCAGCTTGTCTGCTCCTCTGAAGACCCAAC
AGTCTATAGGCCTCCCAGGAAATCTGCGGCACTTTTATTTTTTATTGCACATCTTATTAGTGAAGGAAAA
AGAAAGAAGTGCAAACAGTGACGCTAGCCTTGTGGAGTGAGTGGGAGAACCGCTCTGCACAGGAGGAGGA
ACGACTGATAGGGCCAACAAAGGAGGTACAATCAGTGATGGCCATGGAAGTCCTAAGTAAATTCTACTTA
AGCAGCGGTTGGGTGGGGAGGTCCTGACACATGTCCCCAAACAAAGATCTCTGGGAGGACAGAACCACTA
GCACCAGGGTTATGGAGGAGCACAGAACCACAAACCCGAGAATCAAGGCAAAACTGTCAGCTAAAGCCTT
GCTTCTGTAGTCAGAGTCTCCTTAGGGAACAGTGACAGTCAGAGGATGCGAGCCACCGCTGCCTTTAGTT
AAAAGATGCCCTGATGGTTGCTTAGAAAGTAATAAAGAAAGAACAAAATAATTATTGAAGGACCATAAAA
GCATCAGGCAAGCCTGTTTAGATTAGAGGACAGTCCAGCTAGACTCTAAAGATACTGATTTTTTTTTTCT
CAAAAGTGATTTTTTTTTTTGGCAGGTGATTTGGGGAAATGGAATGATTTCTTTCCCTGAATGTAGAAGC
AACTCTTTGACCTACCAGTACCATTTGCAAATCTGTTTAGAACTCAGCCTGGCATAGCAGTACCCCATAA
TCCTGCTACCAGCTTGTCTTAGTTAGGATTTCTATTGCTTCAGTGAAACATGGAGGCCAGAAAGCAAGGA
GGGGAGGGAAGAGTTAGTGTGGTCCAATCAAGGAAGGAAGACAGAACTGGAATGCAAACCGGACAGGAAC
CTGGAGGCAGGAGCTGATGCAGAGTCCAAGGAGGGGCTCTACTTATTGCCTTGCTCTCCATGGCTTGATC
AGTCTCTTTCTTATAAAACCCAGATCTGCCATCCCAGGGAATGGAACGACCCACAATAGGCTGGGCCCTT
CCCCATCAATCACTAATGAAGAAAATGCCCTATAGTCTAACTGCAGCCCATTCTAGCACGGAGGAGCTTC
CCCGACCCCCGCCGTGTTGTTTGACCTCTATGGTGAATCTATTCTTGTGTTCTAATTTTAACAGCAACAA
TCATAAATTCCGAAGTATCACATAATTGAACAAGTCAGGAAATCTTTGGGCATCTGTTTTTCTCCATCAG
TTACTCTTGCTCCCGTATCTCGGGTTGTTTTCTAAACACAAAAAGTGAAGAGCGATGGACATAAGTTAGC
AACAAAGAAGGGGGAGGGAGGGAGGGAAGGAGGGAGTAATGGAAGGAGAGAGAAGGGTGGGAGAGAGAGA
GAAGGGGCAGAGAGGGAGAAAACAAGCTCAGACATCCTCTCTGCCGTGTGTAGTCATGCCGAGACTTATC
TACAAGACATGCCATTACTTCCAGCCTCCACTAACCCATATAACAGGGCCTTATGTCATCAGCCTGCCAG
TCCTTCTGAGCCCTCCTACATTATTACAGCAGGGGAAGGCTGCATTTCCCCCAGACAGTTCCTACTACAC
CACGTTCAAACCAGTTTAAGCTATGAACACTAGAGGGCAGCAAAGCCAGCGTTAAGTCACAAAAGTTAGT
TGGCCATCAGGTCGGGGATCCTCTAGAGTCGACCTGCAGGCATGCAAGCTTGGCACTGGCCGTCGTTTTA
CAACGTCGTGACTGGGAAAACCCTGGCGTTACCCAACTTAATCGCCTTGCAGCACATCCCCCTTTCGCCA
GCTGGCGTAATAGCGAAGAGGCCCGCACCGATCGCCCTTCCCAACAGTTGCGCAGCCTGAATGGCGAATG
GCGATTCC
[38 nt withheld, positions 17159-17196]
C
[378 nt withheld, positions 17198-17575]
C
[91 nt withheld, positions 17577-17667]
A
[49 nt withheld, positions 17669-17717]
CCTTTGACGTTGGAGTCCACGTTCTTT
[37 nt withheld, positions 17745-17781]
ACCCTATCTCGGTCTATTCTTTTGATTTATAAGGGATTTTGCCGATTTCGGCCTATTGGTTAAAAAATGA
GCTGATTTAACAAAAATTTAACGCGAATTTTAACAAAATATTAACGCTTACAATTTAAATATTTGCTTAT
ACAATCT
[100 nt withheld, positions 17929-18028]
CTCAGGCAATGACCTGATAGCCTTTGTAG
[69 nt withheld, positions 18058-18126]
T
[44 nt withheld, positions 18128-18171]
ACCTACACATTACTCA
[44 nt withheld, positions 18188-18231]
TTGCGTTGAAATAAAGGCTTCTCCC
[83 nt withheld, positions 18257-18339]
TTCTTTGCCTTGCCTGTATGATTTATTGGATGTTGGAATCGCCTGATGCGGTATTTTCTCCTTACGCATC
TGTGCGGTATTTCACACCGCATATGGTGCACTCTCAGTACAATCTGCTCTGATGCCGCATAGTTAAGCCA
GCCCCGACACCCGCCAACACCCGCTGACGCGCCCTGACGGGCTTGTCTGCTCCCGGCATCCGCTTACAGA
CAAGCTGTGACCGTCTCCGGGAGCTGCATGTGTCAGAGGTTTTCACCGTCATCACCGAAACGCGCGAGAC
GAAAGGGCCTCGTGATACGCCTATTTTTATAGGTTAATGTCATGATAATAATGGTTTCTTAGACGTCAGG
TGGCACTTTTCGGGGAAATGTGCGCGGAACCCCTATTTGTTTATTTTTCTAAATACATTCAAATATGTAT
CCGCTCATGAGACAATAACCCTGATAAATGCTTCAATAATATTGAAAAAGGAAGAGTATGAGTATTCAAC
ATTTCCGTGTCGCCCTTATTCCCTTTTTTGCGGCATTTTGCCTTCCTGTTTTTGCTCACCCAGAAACGCT
GGTGAAAGTAAAAGATGCTGAAGATCAGTTGGGTGCACGAGTGGGTTACATCGAACTGGATCTCAACAGC
GGTAAGATCCTTGAGAGTTTTCGCCCCGAAGAACGTTTTCCAATGATGAGCACTTTTAAAGTTCTGCTAT
GTGGCGCGGTATTATCCCGTATTGACGCCGGGCAAGAGCAACTCGGTCGCCGCATACACTATTCTCAGAA
TGACTTGGTTGAGTACTCACCAGTCACAGAAAAGCATCTTACGGATGGCATGACAGTAAGAGAATTATGC
AGTGCTGCCATAACCATGAGTGATAACACTGCGGCCAACTTACTTCTGACAACGATCGGAGGACCGAAGG
AGCTAACCGCTTTTTTGCACAACATGGGGGATCATGTAACTCGCCTTGATCGTTGGGAACCGGAGCTGAA
TGAAGCCATACCAAACGACGAGCGTGACACCACGATGCCTGTAGCAATGGCAACAACGTTGCGCAAACTA
TTAACTGGCGAACTACTTACTCTAGCTTCCCGGCAACAATTAATAGACTGGATGGAGGCGGATAAAGTTG
CAGGACCACTTCTGCGCTCGGCCCTTCCGGCTGGCTGGTTTATTGCTGATAAATCTGGAGCCGGTGAGCG
TGGGTCTCGCGGTATCATTGCAGCACTGGGGCCAGATGGTAAGCCCTCCCGTATCGTAGTTATCTACACG
ACGGGGAGTCAGGCAACTATGGATGAACGAAATAGACAGATCGCTGAGATAGGTGCCTCACTGATTAAGC
ATTGGTAACTGTCAGACCAAGTTTACTCATATATACTTTAGATTGATTTAAAACTTCATTTTTAATTTAA
AAGGATCTAGGTGAAGATCCTTTTTGATAATCTCATGACCAAAATCCCTTAACGTGAGTTTTCGTTCCAC
TGAGCGTCAGACCCCGTAGAAAAGATCAAAGGATCTTCTTGAGATCCTTTTTTTCTGCGCGTAATCTGCT
GCTTGCAAACAAAAAAACCACCGCTACCAGCGGTGGTTTGTTTGCCGGATCAAGAGCTACCAACTCTTTT
TCCGAAGGTAACTGGCTTCAGCAGAGCGCAGATACCAAATACTGTTCTTCTAGTGTAGCCGTAGTTAGGC
CACCACTTCAAGAACTCTGTAGCACCGCCTACATACCTCGCTCTGCTAATCCTGTTACCAGTGGCTGCTG
CCAGTGGCGATAAGTCGTGTCTTACCGGGTTGGACTCAAGACGATAGTTACCGGATAAGGCGCAGCGGTC
GGGCTGAACGGGGGGTTCGTGCACACAGCCCAGCTTGGAGCGAACGACCTACACCGAACTGAGATACCTA
CAGCGTGAGCTATGAGAAAGCGCCACGCTTCCCGAAGGGAGAAAGGCGGACAGGTATCCGGTAAGCGGCA
GGGTCGGAACAGGAGAGCGCACGAGGGAGCTTCCAGGGGGAAACGCCTGGTATCTTTATAGTCCTGTCGG
GTTTCGCCACCTCTGACTTGAGCGTCGATTTTTGTGATGCTCGTCAGGGGGGCGGAGCCTATGGAAAAAC
GCCAGCAACGCGGCCTTTTTACGGTTCCTGGCCTTTTGCTGGCCTTTTGCTCACATGTTCTTTCCTGCGT
TATCCCCTGATTCTGTGGATAACCGTATTACCGCCTTTGAGTGAGCTGATACCGCTCGCCGCAGCCGAAC
GACCGAGCGCAGCGAGTCAGTGAGCGAGGAAGCGGAAGAGCGCCCAATACGCAAACCGCCTCTCCCCGCG
CGTTGGCCGATTCATTAATGCAGCTGGCACGACAGGTTTCCCGACTGGAAAGCGGGCAGTGAGCGCAACG
CAATTAATGTGAGTTAGCTCACTCATTAGGCACCCCAGGCTTTACACTTTATGCTTCCGGCTCGTATGTT
GTGTGGAATTGTGAGCGGATAACAATTTCACACAGGAAACAGCTATGACCATGATTACGAATTCTGCCTT
CAAAGTCAGGTGACCCCCCAACGACCCCATGCCTCACAGTTGTAAAAAGCAAACAAACCCAGATCTCTGC
TTTGGCTCTGTGGATCTGCTGTTTGACGTCTGGTCTCATGGGCAACGTCTTAGCTTTCTTTCACATTGGA
AAAGAAAAAAGGTGGAAGGAGACTCTTTAAATGTTAAGGGATGGATGAAAAACCCTAAAAACTCCTTTGC
TTGCATCTCCTGAAAATGGCCAAGAAGGGGGAGGTCTATTGCATCCCATTCTGGGCTCCAAATGCTATAT
TAGAGAAGACAACATGAGAACAATTCAGACATGGACTTACTTGGAACGACTTGGAGTTTTGTCCCAGTTC
CAAACCTCTGGTAAGTCCCAGAATTTGCACTGTAAGTGAGGTCTTTACAAAATGGCTTCTTTCCCTTCCT
GTTTCCATCAGAGTAACTCTCAACTCATACACTTCCATGAGAGAGAGAGGGTGTTTTTAACCAGTGCCTG
TAGCCACAGATCCACATGAACACACACCATCTCTTCATCTTAAAAGAGTCTATGACTGACCCAGCTTTAA
TATTTTTTTGTTGTTTTATAGACCCATATTTTATATGTGGATAGCACTTCAGAATCTGTAAAATATTTTT
ACATACATTAACTTATCCTTATATTAACTTATGAAGTATTATTAAACACTTTCTTTTTACAGATAGAGCT
GGGCCAGTGCACGAGTCAAAGCAGATTTAGGGGACCTGGATGTGTTTCAGCTGAGCTGCCCTTTCTTCAG
GATCAGCTCTGCGGGAGCTATTATTTCTAGGGTTCCTACATGACCTGTCTTGTTCACAGCCAGTTCTGCA
CCCTTATTTTAACAGTTTCCCCATACAAGGAATGCGCTTGTCTGCATGAACCATTAATTCTTTGACCACT
GTGCCTCACAAATACTGTGGCAAGTTCAGTGGGCCTTAGCATCCCTATTAAGCATCTCTTTAGTGATGTC
TTGTCCCCCAAATGAATACATTGTAAATCGTGGTCCCGTGCTGTCTGACAAAAATGCTCAACCTGCTGTG
ATCTTAGATTGATGTGATCAGCATTCAGCTCTCTTCTCTCTTGGGAGTTCTGCTAGGGATTCCCCCTTTT
TGATTACTGGAATAAAGGCTAAGCCATGGAATTAAGCCCGTGAAAGCCTCTTTACAAGGCTCAACAACAG
TGGTGCCATAGCTGTAGCTAAAGCCTGAGAGGATAGCAGCTGATATTCTCCAGTCAATTCTGAAACATAC
TGGTTTTTAAAAAGATTTGTACAATTTCACCAAGTCGACGGGATCCACGGTCCTCTGCCTCTGACAGGGT
GTGGTTTTCTTTCTGTATGCGTGCGTGCGCGTTTGTGAGTGTGTCAGAGGACATCTTGGCAGGAGTCGGT
TCTTTCCTTGTACCATGTAGGTACTAAGGTTCAAGCTTGGGTCACCAGGGCGTCACTAGGTGCCTTTGTA
TACAGAGTCATCTTGTCTTCTGATTTTGCCTTATCACTGAACTTCTGACCCACGGGGCTGGCAAGGTGGC
TCAGAGAGTAAAAACCCCTTCTGCGCAGCCCCGGTGGTCTGAGATTGACCCCCCCCGCCCCCCAGCTTCC
A
