>Addgene plasmid #124997 | pTa-HH7-2 | depositor partial sequence | sequence record 309740 | HH7-2 TCRa Tg
CCCGGGCTTCTCACTGCCACCATGCTCCTGGTTCTCATCTCGTTCCTCGGGATACATTTCTTCCTGGATG
TCCAAACACAGACAGTTTCCCAGTCTGATGCCCATGTCACTGTCTTCGAAGGAGACTCGGTGGAGCTGAG
ATGCAACTATTCCTATGGTGGATCCATTTACCTCTCCTGGTACATCCAGCACCATGGCCATGGCCTCCAG
TTTCTCCTCAAGTACTATTCGGGAAACCCAGTGGTTCAAGGAGTGAACGGCTTCGAGGCTGAGTTCAGCA
AGAGCGACTCTTCCTTCCACCTTCGGAAAGCCTCTGTGCACTGGAGCGACTCGGCTGTGTACTTCTGTGC
TGTGAGCTCTTCCACAAATGCTTACAAAGTCATCTTTGGAAAAGGGACACATCTTCATGTTCTCCCTAGT
AAGTGATGTTCCATTTTCTGATGTTCTGAAATTCTCTCCCACTGAGTTGCGGCCGC
